Addgene plasmid #103146: LSB-hsa-let-7a-5p
Purpose: Used to sense miRNA activity using fluorescence based tools. hsa-let-7a-5p target in 3' UTR of of mKate. miRNA activity can be measured by the repression of mKate2 relative to EBFP2 fluorescent proteins . Plasmid is inherently unstable; please see Depositor Comments
Depositing lab: Ron Weiss. Depositing organization: Massachusetts Institute of Technology. Publication: A mixed antagonistic/synergistic miRNA repression model enables accurate predictions of multi-input miRNA sensor activity. Gam JJ, Babb J, Weiss R. Nat Commun. 2018 Jun 22;9(1):2430. doi: 10.1038/s41467-018-04575-0. PubMed 29934631.
Backbone
  Vector backbone: Low Sensor Backbone (LSB)
  Vector type: Mammalian Expression, Synthetic Biology
Growth in bacteria
  Bacterial resistance: Ampicillin and Kanamycin, 100 & 50 μg/mL
  Growth temperature: 30°C
  Growth strain: NEB Stable
  Copy number: High Copy
Gene/Insert
  Gene/Insert name: hsa-let-7a-5p target
  Species: H. sapiens (human)
  Promoter: EF-1a
  Cloning method: Gibson Cloning
Terms and licenses: Academic/Nonprofit Terms; Industry Terms: Not Available to Industry
Depositor comments: Please note that this plasmid is inherently unstable due to a repeating poly A element. We recommend performing a diagnostic digest on multiple colonies upon receipt. The depositors would like to note the presence of several discrepancies between the depositor sequence and physical plasmid sequence. In particular, the sequences upstream and downstream of the puromycin coding region have 10 bp insertions which do not affect the ability to perform puromycin selection. The sequences for those regions within the physical plasmids are as follows: Upstream of Puro: GAATTCGACCGCCTGTCTCAAGGTGCCACC; Downstream of Puro: GCTTTGAGACTACGCGTGAATTCACTCCTC.
How to cite: LSB-hsa-let-7a-5p was a gift from Ron Weiss (Addgene plasmid # 103146 ; http://n2t.net/addgene:103146 ; RRID:Addgene_103146)
