[The description below was written by a language model from this plasmid's Addgene catalogue record and pLannotate feature annotations shown in this document.]
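Description:
LSB-hsa-let-7a-5p is a mammalian expression plasmid of about 11 kb, built on the Low Sensor Backbone (LSB) and used as a two-colour fluorescent sensor of microRNA activity. It replicates in E. coli from a high-copy ColE1/pUC-type origin and carries both ampicillin (bla) and kanamycin (aph(3')-Ia) resistance genes, with both antibiotics listed for selection. A fragment of the lac promoter/operator region also remains in the backbone.

The payload consists of two parallel transcription units. Each is driven by the human EF-1α core promoter with its intron A and ends in a rabbit β-globin polyadenylation signal. The coding sequences are flanked by Gateway attB recombination scars (attB4, attB1, attB2) left over from modular assembly. One unit expresses the red fluorescent protein mKate2 and, according to the record, carries a target for human let-7a-5p in its 3' UTR. This target is not annotated separately, but it would lie in the unannotated stretch between the mKate2 cassette and its poly(A) region. The other unit expresses the blue protein EBFP2 without the target and serves as an internal reference. When let-7a-5p is active in transfected cells it represses mKate2, so the mKate2-to-EBFP2 ratio reports miRNA activity while normalising for plasmid dose.

A puromycin N-acetyltransferase gene with a third β-globin poly(A) signal allows puromycin selection, although no promoter for it is annotated. The repeated poly(A) elements make the plasmid inherently unstable. The sequenced plasmid also differs slightly from the depositor sequence, including short insertions flanking the puromycin gene that reportedly do not affect selection.
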