Features (pLannotate 1.2.2; 28 found; start..end, strand, type, name):
     87..675     -  rep_origin     ori: high-copy-number ColE1/pMB1/pBR322/pUC origin of replication
    846..1706    -  CDS            AmpR: β-lactamase; bla; confers resistance to ampicillin, carbenicillin, and related antibiotics
   1707..1778    -  promoter       AmpR promoter: bla
   1857..2456    +  CDS            PuroR: puromycin N-acetyltransferase; pac from Streptomyces alboniger; confers resistance to puromycin
   2461..2541    +  CDS            HBB (fragment): HBB_PONPY - Experimental evidence at transcript level: Swiss-Prot protein existence level 2. Involved in oxygen transport from the lung to the various peripheral tissues. From Pongo pygmaeus (Bornean orangutan).
   2612..2667    +  polyA_signal   β-globin poly(A) signal: rabbit β-globin polyadenylation signal (Gil and Proudfoot, 1987)
   3646..3666    +  protein_bind   attB4: mutant version of attB; core recombination site for the Gateway® BP reaction BP Clonase™
   3734..3945    +  promoter       EF-1α core promoter: core promoter for human elongation factor EF-1α
   3946..4884    +  intron         EF-1α intron A: intron upstream of the start codon of human EF-1α
   4911..4931    +  protein_bind   attB1: mutant version of attB; core recombination site for the Gateway® BP reaction BP Clonase™
   4951..5646    +  CDS            mKate2: mKate2 is a basic (constitutively fluorescent) red fluorescent protein published in 2009, derived from Entacmaea quadricolor. It is reported to be a rapidly-maturing monomer with moderate acid sensitivity.
   5666..5690    -  protein_bind   attB2: mutant version of attB; recombination site for the Gateway® BP reaction BP Clonase™
   5834..5908    +  CDS            HBB (fragment): HBB_PONPY - Experimental evidence at transcript level: Swiss-Prot protein existence level 2. Involved in oxygen transport from the lung to the various peripheral tissues. From Pongo pygmaeus (Bornean orangutan).
   5979..6034    +  polyA_signal   β-globin poly(A) signal: rabbit β-globin polyadenylation signal (Gil and Proudfoot, 1987)
   6418..6443    +  misc_feature   SA: splice acceptor site
   7115..7135    +  protein_bind   attB4: mutant version of attB; core recombination site for the Gateway® BP reaction BP Clonase™
   7203..7414    +  promoter       EF-1α core promoter: core promoter for human elongation factor EF-1α
   7415..8353    +  intron         EF-1α intron A: intron upstream of the start codon of human EF-1α
   8380..8400    +  protein_bind   attB1: mutant version of attB; core recombination site for the Gateway® BP reaction BP Clonase™
   8411..9127    +  CDS            EBFP2: EBFP2 is a basic (constitutively fluorescent) blue fluorescent protein published in 2007, derived from Aequorea victoria. It is reported to be a rapidly-maturing monomer with moderate acid sensitivity.
   9135..9159    -  protein_bind   attB2: mutant version of attB; recombination site for the Gateway® BP reaction BP Clonase™
   9163..9243    +  CDS            HBB (fragment): HBB_PONPY - Experimental evidence at transcript level: Swiss-Prot protein existence level 2. Involved in oxygen transport from the lung to the various peripheral tissues. From Pongo pygmaeus (Bornean orangutan).
   9314..9369    +  polyA_signal   β-globin poly(A) signal: rabbit β-globin polyadenylation signal (Gil and Proudfoot, 1987)
   9752..9774    -  protein_bind   lac operator (fragment): The lac repressor binds to the lac operator to inhibit transcription in E. coli. This inhibition can be relieved by adding lactose or isopropyl-β-D-thiogalactopyranoside (IPTG). lac repressor encoded by lacI
   9778..9808    -  promoter       lac promoter: promoter for the E. coli lac operon
   9823..9844    -  protein_bind   CAP binding site: CAP binding activates transcription in the presence of cAMP. E. coli catabolite activator protein
   9857..9896    -  CDS            lacI (fragment): lac repressor; lacI; The lac repressor binds to the lac operator to inhibit transcription in E. coli. This inhibition can be relieved by adding lactose or isopropyl-β-D-thiogalactopyranoside (IPTG).
  10069..10878   +  CDS            KanR: aminoglycoside phosphotransferase; aph(3')-Ia; confers resistance to kanamycin in bacteria or G418 (Geneticin®) in eukaryotes
>Addgene plasmid #103146 | LSB-hsa-let-7a-5p | depositor full sequence | sequence record 195341 | Full Sequence
AATTGAGGGGATAACGCAGGAAAGAACATGTGAGCAAAAGGCCAGCAAAAGGCCAGGAACCGTAAAAAGG
CCGCGTTGCTGGCGTTTTTCCATAGGCTCCGCCCCCCTGACGAGCATCACAAAAATCGACGCTCAAGTCA
GAGGTGGCGAAACCCGACAGGACTATAAAGATACCAGGCGTTTCCCCCTGGAAGCTCCCTCGTGCGCTCT
CCTGTTCCGACCCTGCCGCTTACCGGATACCTGTCCGCCTTTCTCCCTTCGGGAAGCGTGGCGCTTTCTC
ATAGCTCACGCTGTAGGTATCTCAGTTCGGTGTAGGTCGTTCGCTCCAAGCTGGGCTGTGTGCACGAACC
CCCCGTTCAGCCCGACCGCTGCGCCTTATCCGGTAACTATCGTCTTGAGTCCAACCCGGTAAGACACGAC
TTATCGCCACTGGCAGCAGCCACTGGTAACAGGATTAGCAGAGCGAGGTATGTAGGCGGTGCTACAGAGT
TCTTGAAGTGGTGGCCTAACTACGGCTACACTAGAAGAACAGTATTTGGTATCTGCGCTCTGCTGAAGCC
AGTTACCTTCGGAAAAAGAGTTGGTAGCTCTTGATCCGGCAAACAAACCACCGCTGGTAGCGGTGGTTTT
TTTGTTTGCAAGCAGCAGATTACGCGCAGAAAAAAAGGATCTCAAGAAGATCCTTTGATCTTTTCTACGG
GGTCTGACGCTCAGTGGAACGAAAACTCACGTTAAGGGATTTTGGTCATGAGATTATCAAAAAGGATCTT
CACCTAGATCCTTTTAAATTAAAAATGAAGTTTTAAATCAATCTAAAGTATATATGAGTAAACTTGGTCT
GACAGTTACCAATGCTTAATCAGTGAGGCACCTATCTCAGCGATCTGTCTATTTCGTTCATCCATAGTTG
CCTGACTCCCCGTCGTGTAGATAACTACGATACGGGAGGGCTTACCATCTGGCCCCAGTGCTGCAATGAT
ACCGCGAGAACCACGCTCACCGGCTCCAGATTTATCAGCAATAAACCAGCCAGCCGGAAGGGCCGAGCGC
AGAAGTGGTCCTGCAACTTTATCCGCCTCCATCCAGTCTATTAATTGTTGCCGGGAAGCTAGAGTAAGTA
GTTCGCCAGTTAATAGTTTGCGCAACGTTGTTGCCATTGCTACAGGCATCGTGGTGTCACGCTCGTCGTT
TGGTATGGCTTCATTCAGCTCCGGTTCCCAACGATCAAGGCGAGTTACATGATCCCCCATGTTGTGCAAA
AAAGCGGTTAGCTCCTTCGGTCCTCCGATCGTTGTCAGAAGTAAGTTGGCCGCAGTGTTATCACTCATGG
TTATGGCAGCACTGCATAATTCTCTTACTGTCATGCCATCCGTAAGATGCTTTTCTGTGACTGGTGAGTA
CTCAACCAAGTCATTCTGAGAATAGTGTATGCGGCGACCGAGTTGCTCTTGCCCGGCGTCAATACGGGAT
AATACCGCGCCACATAGCAGAACTTTAAAAGTGCTCATCATTGGAAAACGTTCTTCGGGGCGAAAACTCT
CAAGGATCTTACCGCTGTTGAGATCCAGTTCGATGTAACCCACTCGTGCACCCAACTGATCTTCAGCATC
TTTTACTTTCACCAGCGTTTCTGGGTGAGCAAAAACAGGAAGGCAAAATGCCGCAAAAAAGGGAATAAGG
GCGACACGGAAATGTTGAATACTCATACTCTTCCTTTTTCAATATTATTGAAGCATTTATCAGGGTTATT
GTCTCATGAGCGGATACATATTTGAATGTAGCTCCGAATTTCTCGAGGGCTTGTCGACGACGGCGGTCTC
CGTCGTCAGGATCATGAATTCGACCCGCCTGCCACCATGACCGAGTACAAGCCCACGGTGCGCCTCGCCA
CCCGCGACGACGTCCCCCGGGCCGTACGCACCCTCGCCGCCGCGTTCGCCGACTACCCCGCCACGCGCCA
CACCGTCGACCCGGACCGCCACATCGAGCGGGTCACCGAGCTGCAAGAACTCTTCCTCACGCGCGTCGGG
CTCGACATCGGCAAGGTGTGGGTCGCGGACGACGGCGCCGCGGTGGCGGTCTGGACCACGCCGGAGAGCG
TCGAAGCGGGGGCGGTGTTCGCCGAGATCGGCCCGCGCATGGCCGAGTTGAGCGGTTCCCGGCTGGCCGC
GCAGCAACAGATGGAAGGCCTCCTGGCGCCGCACCGGCCCAAGGAGCCCGCGTGGTTCCTGGCCACCGTC
GGCGTCTCGCCCGACCACCAGGGCAAGGGTCTGGGCAGCGCCGTCGTGCTCCCCGGAGTGGAGGCGGCCG
AGCGCGCCGGGGTGCCCGCCTTCCTGGAGACATCCGCGCCCCGCAACCTCCCCTTCTACGAGCGGCTCGG
CTTCACCGTCACCGCCGACGTCGAGGTGCCCGAAGGACCGCGCACCTGGTGCATGACCCGCAAGCCCGGT
GCCTGATACGCGTGAATTCACTCCTCAGGTGCAGGCTGCCTATCAGAAGGTGGTGGCTGGTGTGGCCAAT
GCCCTGGCTCACAAATACCACTGAGATCTTTTTCCCTCTGCCAAAAATTATGGGGACATCATGAAGCCCC
TTGAGCATCTGACTTCTGGCTAATAAAGGAAATTTATTTTCATTGCAATAGTGTGTTGGAATTTTTTGTG
TCTCTCACTCGGAAGGACATATGGGAGGGCAAATCATTTAAAACATCAGAATGAGTATTTGGTTTAGAGT
TTGGCAACATATGCCCATATGCTGGCTGCCATGAACAAAGGTTGGCTATAAAGAGGTCATCAGTATATGA
AACAGCCCCCTGCTGTCCATTCCTTATTCCATAGAAAAGCCTTGACTTGAGGTTAGATTTTTTTTATATT
TTGTTTTGTGTTATTTTTTTCTTTAACATCCCTAAAATTTTCCTTACATGTTTTACTAGCCAGATTTTTC
CTCCTCTCCTGACTACTCCCAGTCATAGCTGTCCCTCTTCTCTTATGGAGATCCCTCGACCTGCAGCCCA
AGCTTGAATTCTCTAGAATTACCCTGTTATCCCTATGCTTGGTTTACCGAGCTCTTATTGGTTTTCAAAC
TTCATTGACTGTGCCCAACGCGCCTGGGAGCTCACGGGGACAGCCCCCCCCCAAAGCCCCCAGGGATGTA
ATTACGTCCCTCCCCCGCTAGGGGGCAGCAGCGAGCCGCCCGGGGCTCCGCTCCGGTCCGGCGCTCCCCC
CGCATCCCCGAGCCGGCAGCGTGCGGGGACAGCCCGGGCACGGGGAAGGTGGCACGGGATCGCTTTCCTC
TGAACGCTTCTCGCTGCTCTTTGAGCCTGCAGACACCTGGGGGGATACGGGGAAAAAGCTAGGCTGAAAG
ACCGGTTCTTAGAATGACACGCGCCTGGGAGCTCACGGGGACAGCCCCCCCCCAAAGCCCCCAGGGATGT
AATTACGTCCCTCCCCCGCTAGGGGGCAGCAGCGAGCCGCCCGGGGCTCCGCTCCGGTCCGGCGCTCCCC
CCGCATCCCCGAGCCGGCAGCGTGCGGGGACAGCCCGGGCACGGGGAAGGTGGCACGGGATCGCTTTCCT
CTGAACGCTTCTCGCTGCTCTTTGAGCCTGCAGACACCTGGGGGGATACGGGGAAAAAGCTAACTTCTGA
GACGACAACTTTGTATAGAAAAGTTGGCTCCGAATTCGCCCTTGACAGCAGAGATCCAGTTTGGTTAATT
AATTGGCTCCGGTGCCCGTCAGTGGGCAGAGCGCACATCGCCCACAGTCCCCGAGAAGTTGTGGGGAGGG
GTCGGCAATTGAACCGGTGCCTAGAGAAGGTGGCGCGGGGTAAACTGGGAAAGTGATGTCGTGTACTGGC
TCCGCCTTTTTCCCGAGGGTGGGGGAGAACCGTATATAAGTGCAGTAGTCGCCGTGAACGTTCTTTTTCG
CAACGGGTTTGCCGCCAGAACACAGGTAAGTGCCGTGTGTGGTTCCCGCGGGCCTGGCCTCTTTACGGGT
TATGGCCCTTGCGTGCCTTGAATTACTTCCACCTGGCTGCAGTACGTGATTCTTGATCCCGAGCTTCGGG
TTGGAAGTGGGTGGGAGAGTTCGAGGCCTTGCGCTTAAGGAGCCCCTTCGCCTCGTGCTTGAGTTGAGGC
CTGGCCTGGGCGCTGGGGCCGCCGCGTGCGAATCTGGTGGCACCTTCGCGCCTGTCTCGCTGCTTTCGAT
AAGTCTCTAGCCATTTAAAATTTTTGATGACCTGCTGCGACGCTTTTTTTCTGGCAAGATAGTCTTGTAA
ATGCGGGCCAAGATCTGCACACTGGTATTTCGGTTTTTGGGGCCGCGGGCGGCGACGGGGCCCGTGCGTC
CCAGCGCACATGTTCGGCGAGGCGGGGCCTGCGAGCGCGGCCACCGAGAATCGGACGGGGGTAGTCTCAA
GCTGGCCGGCCTGCTCTGGTGCCTGGCCTCGCGCCGCCGTGTATCGCCCCGCCCTGGGCGGCAAGGCTGG
CCCGGTCGGCACCAGTTGCGTGAGCGGAAAGATGGCCGCTTCCCGGCCCTGCTGCAGGGAGCTCAAAATG
GAGGACGCGGCGCTCGGGAGAGCGGGCGGGTGAGTCACCCACACAAAGGAAAAGGGCCTTTCCGTCCTCA
GCCGTCGCTTCATGTGACTCCACGGAGTACCGGGCGCCGTCCAGGCACCTCGATTAGTTCTCGAGCTTTT
GGAGTACGTCGTCTTTAGGTTGGGGGGAGGGGTTTTATGCGATGGAGTTTCCCCACACTGAGTGGGTGGA
GACTGAAGTTAGGCCAGCTTGGCACTTGATGTAATTCTCCTTGGAATTTGCCCTTTTTGAGTTTGGATCT
TGGTTCATTCTCAAGCCTCAGACAGTGGTTCAAAGTTTTTTTCTTCCATTTCAGGTGTCGTGAGAAGGGC
GAATTCGACCCAAGTTTGTACAAAAAAGCAGGCTGGATCCAGGTGCCACCATGGTGAGCGAGCTGATTAA
GGAGAACATGCACATGAAGCTGTACATGGAGGGCACCGTGAACAACCACCACTTCAAGTGCACATCCGAG
GGCGAAGGCAAGCCCTACGAGGGCACCCAGACCATGAGAATCAAGGCGGTCGAGGGCGGCCCTCTCCCCT
TCGCCTTCGACATCCTGGCTACCAGCTTCATGTACGGCAGCAAAACCTTCATCAACCACACCCAGGGCAT
CCCCGACTTCTTTAAGCAGTCCTTCCCCGAGGGCTTCACATGGGAGAGAGTCACCACATACGAAGATGGG
GGCGTGCTGACCGCTACCCAGGACACCAGCCTCCAGGACGGCTGCCTCATCTACAACGTCAAGATCAGAG
GGGTGAACTTCCCATCCAACGGCCCTGTGATGCAGAAGAAAACACTCGGCTGGGAGGCCTCCACCGAGAC
ACTGTACCCCGCTGACGGCGGCCTGGAAGGCAGAGCCGACATGGCCCTGAAGCTCGTGGGCGGGGGCCAC
CTGATCTGCAACCTTAAGACCACATACAGATCCAAGAAACCCGCTAAGAACCTCAAGATGCCCGGCGTCT
ACTATGTGGACAGGAGACTGGAAAGAATCAAGGAGGCCGACAAAGAGACATACGTCGAGCAGCACGAGGT
GGCTGTGGCCAGATACTGCGACCTCCCTAGCAAACTGGGGCACAAACTTAATTGAGAATTCTACCACCCA
GCTTTCTTGTACAAAGTGGTACGTCTCAAGACCAGAGGTCTCTGCTTTGAATGCTAACTATACAACCTAC
TACCTCAAACTATACAACCTACTACCTCAAACTATACAACCTACTACCTCAAACTATACAACCTACTACC
TCACAACCAGAAGAGACCTGTGCTTCACTCCTCAGGTGCAGGCTGCCTATCAGAAGGTGGTGGCTGGTGT
GGCCAATGCCCTGGCTCACAAATACCACTGAGATCTTTTTCCCTCTGCCAAAAATTATGGGGACATCATG
AAGCCCCTTGAGCATCTGACTTCTGGCTAATAAAGGAAATTTATTTTCATTGCAATAGTGTGTTGGAATT
TTTTGTGTCTCTCACTCGGAAGGACATATGGGAGGGCAAATCATTTAAAACATCAGAATGAGTATTTGGT
TTAGAGTTTGGCAACATATGCCCATATGCTGGCTGCCATGAACAAAGGTTGGCTATAAAGAGGTCATCAG
TATATGAAACAGCCCCCTGCTGTCCATTCCTTATTCCATAGAAAAGCCTTGACTTGAGGTTAGATTTTTT
TTATATTTTGTTTTGTGTTATTTTTTTCTTTAACATCCCTAAAATTTTCCTTACATGTTTTACTAGCCAG
ATTTTTCCTCCTCTCCTGACTACTCCCAGTCATAGCTGTCCCTCTTCTCTTATGGAGATCCCGAGCGGTG
CGTTTTTATGCTTGTAGTATTGTATAATGTTTTTAAGATCCAAGCTTCTGACCTCTTCTCTTCCTCCCAC
AGGGCCTCGAGACAATTGCATCGATGGTACCAGTGAAAGTCTGCAATGAATTCGAGTTGGCGCGCCTGTC
ATTCTAAATCTCTCTTTCAGCCTAAAGCTTTTTCCCCGTATCCCCCCAGGTGTCTGCAGGCTCAAAGAGC
AGCGAGAAGCGTTCAGAGGAAAGCGATCCCGTGCCACCTTCCCCGTGCCCGGGCTGTCCCCGCACGCTGC
CGGCTCGGGGATGCGGGGGGAGCGCCGGACCGGAGCGGAGCCCCGGGCGGCTCGCTGCTGCCCCCTAGCG
GGGGAGGGACGTAATTACATCCCTGGGGGCTTTGGGAGGGGGCTGTCCCCGTGAGCTCCCAGGCGCGCCT
GTCATTCTAAATCTCTCTTTCAGCCTAAAGCTTTTTCCCCGTATCCCCCCAGGTGTCTGCAGGCTCAAAG
AGCAGCGAGAAGCGTTCAGAGGAAAGCGATCCCGTGCCACCTTCCCCGTGCCCGGGCTGTCCCCGCACGC
TGCCGGCTCGGGGATGCGGGGGGAGCGCCGGACCGGAGCGGAGCCCCGGGCGGCTCGCTGCTGCCCCCTA
GCGGGGGAGGGACGTAATTACATCCCTGGGGGCTTTGGGGGGGGGCTGTCCCCGTGAGCTCCCAGGCGCG
CCAACTCGGTACCGTATCGATGTCGACGTTAACGCTAGTGATATCAACTTTGTATAGAAAAGTTGGCTCC
GAATTCGCCCTTGACAGCAGAGATCCAGTTTGGTTAATTAATTGGCTCCGGTGCCCGTCAGTGGGCAGAG
CGCACATCGCCCACAGTCCCCGAGAAGTTGTGGGGAGGGGTCGGCAATTGAACCGGTGCCTAGAGAAGGT
GGCGCGGGGTAAACTGGGAAAGTGATGTCGTGTACTGGCTCCGCCTTTTTCCCGAGGGTGGGGGAGAACC
GTATATAAGTGCAGTAGTCGCCGTGAACGTTCTTTTTCGCAACGGGTTTGCCGCCAGAACACAGGTAAGT
GCCGTGTGTGGTTCCCGCGGGCCTGGCCTCTTTACGGGTTATGGCCCTTGCGTGCCTTGAATTACTTCCA
CCTGGCTGCAGTACGTGATTCTTGATCCCGAGCTTCGGGTTGGAAGTGGGTGGGAGAGTTCGAGGCCTTG
CGCTTAAGGAGCCCCTTCGCCTCGTGCTTGAGTTGAGGCCTGGCCTGGGCGCTGGGGCCGCCGCGTGCGA
ATCTGGTGGCACCTTCGCGCCTGTCTCGCTGCTTTCGATAAGTCTCTAGCCATTTAAAATTTTTGATGAC
CTGCTGCGACGCTTTTTTTCTGGCAAGATAGTCTTGTAAATGCGGGCCAAGATCTGCACACTGGTATTTC
GGTTTTTGGGGCCGCGGGCGGCGACGGGGCCCGTGCGTCCCAGCGCACATGTTCGGCGAGGCGGGGCCTG
CGAGCGCGGCCACCGAGAATCGGACGGGGGTAGTCTCAAGCTGGCCGGCCTGCTCTGGTGCCTGGCCTCG
CGCCGCCGTGTATCGCCCCGCCCTGGGCGGCAAGGCTGGCCCGGTCGGCACCAGTTGCGTGAGCGGAAAG
ATGGCCGCTTCCCGGCCCTGCTGCAGGGAGCTCAAAATGGAGGACGCGGCGCTCGGGAGAGCGGGCGGGT
GAGTCACCCACACAAAGGAAAAGGGCCTTTCCGTCCTCAGCCGTCGCTTCATGTGACTCCACGGAGTACC
GGGCGCCGTCCAGGCACCTCGATTAGTTCTCGAGCTTTTGGAGTACGTCGTCTTTAGGTTGGGGGGAGGG
GTTTTATGCGATGGAGTTTCCCCACACTGAGTGGGTGGAGACTGAAGTTAGGCCAGCTTGGCACTTGATG
TAATTCTCCTTGGAATTTGCCCTTTTTGAGTTTGGATCTTGGTTCATTCTCAAGCCTCAGACAGTGGTTC
AAAGTTTTTTTCTTCCATTTCAGGTGTCGTGAGAAGGGCGAATTCGACCCAAGTTTGTACAAAAAAGCAG
GCTCGCCACCATGGTGAGCAAGGGCGAGGAGCTGTTCACCGGGGTGGTGCCCATCCTGGTCGAGCTGGAC
GGCGACGTAAACGGCCACAAGTTCAGCGTGAGGGGCGAGGGCGAGGGCGATGCCACCAACGGCAAGCTGA
CCCTGAAGTTCATCTGCACCACCGGCAAGCTGCCCGTGCCCTGGCCCACCCTCGTGACCACCCTGAGCCA
CGGCGTGCAGTGCTTCGCCCGCTACCCCGACCACATGAAGCAGCACGACTTCTTCAAGTCCGCCATGCCC
GAAGGCTACGTCCAGGAGCGCACCATCTTCTTCAAGGACGACGGCACCTACAAGACCCGCGCCGAGGTGA
AGTTCGAGGGCGACACCCTAGTGAACCGCATCGAGCTGAAGGGCGTCGACTTCAAGGAGGACGGCAACAT
CCTGGGGCACAAGCTGGAGTACAACTTCAACAGCCACAACATCTATATCATGGCCGTCAAGCAGAAGAAC
GGCATCAAGGTGAACTTCAAGATCCGCCACAACGTGGAGGACGGCAGCGTGCAGCTCGCCGACCACTACC
AGCAGAACACCCCCATCGGCGACGGCCCCGTGCTGCTGCCCGACAGCCACTACCTGAGCACCCAGTCCGT
GCTGAGCAAAGACCCCAACGAGAAGCGCGATCACATGGTCCTGCTGGAGTTCCGCACCGCCGCCGGGATC
ACTCTCGGCATGGACGAGCTGTACAAGTAATACCACCCAGCTTTCTTGTACAAAGTGGTACGCGTGAATT
CACTCCTCAGGTGCAGGCTGCCTATCAGAAGGTGGTGGCTGGTGTGGCCAATGCCCTGGCTCACAAATAC
CACTGAGATCTTTTTCCCTCTGCCAAAAATTATGGGGACATCATGAAGCCCCTTGAGCATCTGACTTCTG
GCTAATAAAGGAAATTTATTTTCATTGCAATAGTGTGTTGGAATTTTTTGTGTCTCTCACTCGGAAGGAC
ATATGGGAGGGCAAATCATTTAAAACATCAGAATGAGTATTTGGTTTAGAGTTTGGCAACATATGCCCAT
ATGCTGGCTGCCATGAACAAAGGTTGGCTATAAAGAGGTCATCAGTATATGAAACAGCCCCCTGCTGTCC
ATTCCTTATTCCATAGAAAAGCCTTGACTTGAGGTTAGATTTTTTTTATATTTTGTTTTGTGTTATTTTT
TTCTTTAACATCCCTAAAATTTTCCTTACATGTTTTACTAGCCAGATTTTTCCTCCTCTCCTGACTACTC
CCAGTCATAGCTGTCCCTCTTCTCTTATGGAGATCCCTCGACCTGCAGCCCAAGCTTGGCGTAATCATGG
TCATAGCTGTTTCCTGTGTGAAATTGTTATCCGCTCACAATTCCACACAACATACGAGCCGGAAGCATAA
AGTGTAAAGCCTGGGGTGCCTAATGAGTGAGCTAACTCACATTAATTGCGTTGCGCTCACTGCCCGCTTT
CCAGTCGGGAAACCTGTCGTGCCAGCGGATCGACAGTACTAAGCTTGGTCTAATACCCAATCTCTCGTCT
TATCCAGATGTTTTATACGCCTCTGGCCCGTGTCTCAAAATCTCTGATGTTACATTGCACAAGATAAAAT
AATATCATCATGAACAATAAAACTGTCTGCTTACATAAACAGTAATACAAGGGGTGTTATGAGCCATATT
CAACGGGAAACGTCGAGGCCGCGATTAAATTCCAACATGGATGCTGATTTATATGGGTATAAATGGGCTC
GCGATAATGTCGGGCAATCAGGTGCGACAATCTATCGCTTGTATGGGAAGCCCGATGCGCCAGAGTTGTT
TCTGAAACATGGCAAAGGTAGCGTTGCCAATGATGTTACAGATGAGATGGTCAGACTAAACTGGCTGACG
GAATTTATGCCTCTTCCGACCATCAAGCATTTTATCCGTACTCCTGATGATGCATGGTTACTCACCACTG
CGATCCCCGGAAAAACAGCATTCCAGGTATTAGAAGAATATCCTGATTCAGGTGAAAATATTGTTGATGC
GCTGGCAGTGTTCCTGCGCCGGTTGCATTCGATTCCTGTTTGTAATTGTCCTTTTAACAGCGATCGCGTA
TTTCGTCTCGCTCAGGCGCAATCACGAATGAATAACGGTTTGGTTGATGCGAGTGATTTTGATGACGAGC
GTAATGGCTGGCCTGTTGAACAAGTCTGGAAAGAAATGCATAAACTTTTGCCATTCTCACCGGATTCAGT
CGTCACTCATGGTGATTTCTCACTTGATAACCTTATTTTTGACGAGGGGAAATTAATAGGTTGTATTGAT
GTTGGACGAGTCGGAATCGCAGACCGATACCAGGATCTTGCCATCCTATGGAACTGCCTCGGTGAGTTTT
CTCCTTCATTACAGAAACGGCTTTTTCAAAAATATGGTATTGATAATCCTGATATGAATAAATTGCAGTT
TCATTTGATGCTCGATGAGTTTTTCTAATCAGAATTGGTTAATTGGTTGTAACACTGGCAGAGCATTACG
CTGACTTGACGGGACGGCGCAAGCTCATGACCAAAATCCCTTAACGTGAGTTACGCGTCGTTCCACTGAG
CGTCAGAGGTATCACTAGTATTACAGAGGTAAGTTATAACAGTCGCCTAACCC
