Features (pLannotate 1.2.2; 28 found; start..end, strand, type, name):
     20..231     +  promoter       EF-1α core promoter: core promoter for human elongation factor EF-1α
    232..1170    +  intron         EF-1α intron A: intron upstream of the start codon of human EF-1α
   1197..1217    +  protein_bind   attB1: mutant version of attB; core recombination site for the Gateway® BP reaction BP Clonase™
   1237..1932    +  CDS            mKate2: mKate2 is a basic (constitutively fluorescent) red fluorescent protein published in 2009, derived from Entacmaea quadricolor. It is reported to be a rapidly-maturing monomer with moderate acid sensitivity.
   1952..1976    -  protein_bind   attB2: mutant version of attB; recombination site for the Gateway® BP reaction BP Clonase™
   2120..2194    +  CDS            HBB (fragment): HBB_PONPY - Experimental evidence at transcript level: Swiss-Prot protein existence level 2. Involved in oxygen transport from the lung to the various peripheral tissues. From Pongo pygmaeus (Bornean orangutan).
   2265..2320    +  polyA_signal   β-globin poly(A) signal: rabbit β-globin polyadenylation signal (Gil and Proudfoot, 1987)
   2704..2729    +  misc_feature   SA: splice acceptor site
   3401..3421    +  protein_bind   attB4: mutant version of attB; core recombination site for the Gateway® BP reaction BP Clonase™
   3489..3700    +  promoter       EF-1α core promoter: core promoter for human elongation factor EF-1α
   3701..4639    +  intron         EF-1α intron A: intron upstream of the start codon of human EF-1α
   4666..4686    +  protein_bind   attB1: mutant version of attB; core recombination site for the Gateway® BP reaction BP Clonase™
   4700..5416    +  CDS            EBFP2: EBFP2 is a basic (constitutively fluorescent) blue fluorescent protein published in 2007, derived from Aequorea victoria. It is reported to be a rapidly-maturing monomer with moderate acid sensitivity.
   5421..5445    -  protein_bind   attB2: mutant version of attB; recombination site for the Gateway® BP reaction BP Clonase™
   5449..5529    +  CDS            HBB (fragment): HBB_PONPY - Experimental evidence at transcript level: Swiss-Prot protein existence level 2. Involved in oxygen transport from the lung to the various peripheral tissues. From Pongo pygmaeus (Bornean orangutan).
   5600..5655    +  polyA_signal   β-globin poly(A) signal: rabbit β-globin polyadenylation signal (Gil and Proudfoot, 1987)
   6038..6060    -  protein_bind   lac operator (fragment): The lac repressor binds to the lac operator to inhibit transcription in E. coli. This inhibition can be relieved by adding lactose or isopropyl-β-D-thiogalactopyranoside (IPTG). lac repressor encoded by lacI
   6064..6094    -  promoter       lac promoter: promoter for the E. coli lac operon
   6109..6130    -  protein_bind   CAP binding site: CAP binding activates transcription in the presence of cAMP. E. coli catabolite activator protein
   6143..6182    -  CDS            lacI (fragment): lac repressor; lacI; The lac repressor binds to the lac operator to inhibit transcription in E. coli. This inhibition can be relieved by adding lactose or isopropyl-β-D-thiogalactopyranoside (IPTG).
   6355..7164    +  CDS            KanR: aminoglycoside phosphotransferase; aph(3')-Ia; confers resistance to kanamycin in bacteria or G418 (Geneticin®) in eukaryotes
   7416..8004    -  rep_origin     ori: high-copy-number ColE1/pMB1/pBR322/pUC origin of replication
   8175..9035    -  CDS            AmpR: β-lactamase; bla; confers resistance to ampicillin, carbenicillin, and related antibiotics
   9036..9107    -  promoter       AmpR promoter: bla
   9192..9791    +  CDS            PuroR: puromycin N-acetyltransferase; pac from Streptomyces alboniger; confers resistance to puromycin
   9806..9886    +  CDS            HBB (fragment): HBB_PONPY - Experimental evidence at transcript level: Swiss-Prot protein existence level 2. Involved in oxygen transport from the lung to the various peripheral tissues. From Pongo pygmaeus (Bornean orangutan).
   9957..10012   +  polyA_signal   β-globin poly(A) signal: rabbit β-globin polyadenylation signal (Gil and Proudfoot, 1987)
  10991..11011   +  protein_bind   attB4: mutant version of attB; core recombination site for the Gateway® BP reaction BP Clonase™
>Addgene plasmid #103146 | LSB-hsa-let-7a-5p | addgene full sequence | sequence record 213119 | Addgene NGS Result
GGCTCCGGTGCCCGTCAGTGGGCAGAGCGCACATCGCCCACAGTCCCCGAGAAGTTGTGGGGAGGGGTCG
GCAATTGAACCGGTGCCTAGAGAAGGTGGCGCGGGGTAAACTGGGAAAGTGATGTCGTGTACTGGCTCCG
CCTTTTTCCCGAGGGTGGGGGAGAACCGTATATAAGTGCAGTAGTCGCCGTGAACGTTCTTTTTCGCAAC
GGGTTTGCCGCCAGAACACAGGTAAGTGCCGTGTGTGGTTCCCGCGGGCCTGGCCTCTTTACGGGTTATG
GCCCTTGCGTGCCTTGAATTACTTCCACCTGGCTGCAGTACGTGATTCTTGATCCCGAGCTTCGGGTTGG
AAGTGGGTGGGAGAGTTCGAGGCCTTGCGCTTAAGGAGCCCCTTCGCCTCGTGCTTGAGTTGAGGCCTGG
CCTGGGCGCTGGGGCCGCCGCGTGCGAATCTGGTGGCACCTTCGCGCCTGTCTCGCTGCTTTCGATAAGT
CTCTAGCCATTTAAAATTTTTGATGACCTGCTGCGACGCTTTTTTTCTGGCAAGATAGTCTTGTAAATGC
GGGCCAAGATCTGCACACTGGTATTTCGGTTTTTGGGGCCGCGGGCGGCGACGGGGCCCGTGCGTCCCAG
CGCACATGTTCGGCGAGGCGGGGCCTGCGAGCGCGGCCACCGAGAATCGGACGGGGGTAGTCTCAAGCTG
GCCGGCCTGCTCTGGTGCCTGGCCTCGCGCCGCCGTGTATCGCCCCGCCCTGGGCGGCAAGGCTGGCCCG
GTCGGCACCAGTTGCGTGAGCGGAAAGATGGCCGCTTCCCGGCCCTGCTGCAGGGAGCTCAAAATGGAGG
ACGCGGCGCTCGGGAGAGCGGGCGGGTGAGTCACCCACACAAAGGAAAAGGGCCTTTCCGTCCTCAGCCG
TCGCTTCATGTGACTCCACGGAGTACCGGGCGCCGTCCAGGCACCTCGATTAGTTCTCGAGCTTTTGGAG
TACGTCGTCTTTAGGTTGGGGGGAGGGGTTTTATGCGATGGAGTTTCCCCACACTGAGTGGGTGGAGACT
GAAGTTAGGCCAGCTTGGCACTTGATGTAATTCTCCTTGGAATTTGCCCTTTTTGAGTTTGGATCTTGGT
TCATTCTCAAGCCTCAGACAGTGGTTCAAAGTTTTTTTCTTCCATTTCAGGTGTCGTGAGAAGGGCGAAT
TCGACCCAAGTTTGTACAAAAAAGCAGGCTGGATCCAGGTGCCACCATGGTGAGCGAGCTGATTAAGGAG
AACATGCACATGAAGCTGTACATGGAGGGCACCGTGAACAACCACCACTTCAAGTGCACATCCGAGGGCG
AAGGCAAGCCCTACGAGGGCACCCAGACCATGAGAATCAAGGCGGTCGAGGGCGGCCCTCTCCCCTTCGC
CTTCGACATCCTGGCTACCAGCTTCATGTACGGCAGCAAAACCTTCATCAACCACACCCAGGGCATCCCC
GACTTCTTTAAGCAGTCCTTCCCCGAGGGCTTCACATGGGAGAGAGTCACCACATACGAAGATGGGGGCG
TGCTGACCGCTACCCAGGACACCAGCCTCCAGGACGGCTGCCTCATCTACAACGTCAAGATCAGAGGGGT
GAACTTCCCATCCAACGGCCCTGTGATGCAGAAGAAAACACTCGGCTGGGAGGCCTCCACCGAGACACTG
TACCCCGCTGACGGCGGCCTGGAAGGCAGAGCCGACATGGCCCTGAAGCTCGTGGGCGGGGGCCACCTGA
TCTGCAACCTTAAGACCACATACAGATCCAAGAAACCCGCTAAGAACCTCAAGATGCCCGGCGTCTACTA
TGTGGACAGGAGACTGGAAAGAATCAAGGAGGCCGACAAAGAGACATACGTCGAGCAGCACGAGGTGGCT
GTGGCCAGATACTGCGACCTCCCTAGCAAACTGGGGCACAAACTTAATTGAGAATTCTACCACCCAGCTT
TCTTGTACAAAGTGGTACGTCTCAAGACCAGAGGTCTCTGCTTTGAATGCTAACTATACAACCTACTACC
TCAAACTATACAACCTACTACCTCAAACTATACAACCTACTACCTCAAACTATACAACCTACTACCTCAC
AACCAGAAGAGACCTGTGCTTCACTCCTCAGGTGCAGGCTGCCTATCAGAAGGTGGTGGCTGGTGTGGCC
AATGCCCTGGCTCACAAATACCACTGAGATCTTTTTCCCTCTGCCAAAAATTATGGGGACATCATGAAGC
CCCTTGAGCATCTGACTTCTGGCTAATAAAGGAAATTTATTTTCATTGCAATAGTGTGTTGGAATTTTTT
GTGTCTCTCACTCGGAAGGACATATGGGAGGGCAAATCATTTAAAACATCAGAATGAGTATTTGGTTTAG
AGTTTGGCAACATATGCCCATATGCTGGCTGCCATGAACAAAGGTTGGCTATAAAGAGGTCATCAGTATA
TGAAACAGCCCCCTGCTGTCCATTCCTTATTCCATAGAAAAGCCTTGACTTGAGGTTAGATTTTTTTTAT
ATTTTGTTTTGTGTTATTTTTTTCTTTAACATCCCTAAAATTTTCCTTACATGTTTTACTAGCCAGATTT
TTCCTCCTCTCCTGACTACTCCCAGTCATAGCTGTCCCTCTTCTCTTATGGAGATCCCGAGCGGTGCGTT
TTTATGCTTGTAGTATTGTATAATGTTTTTAAGATCCAAGCTTCTGACCTCTTCTCTTCCTCCCACAGGG
CCTCGAGACAATTGCATCGATGGTACCAGTGAAAGTCTGCAATGAATTCGAGTTGGCGCGCCTGTCATTC
TAAATCTCTCTTTCAGCCTAAAGCTTTTTCCCCGTATCCCCCCAGGTGTCTGCAGGCTCAAAGAGCAGCG
AGAAGCGTTCAGAGGAAAGCGATCCCGTGCCACCTTCCCCGTGCCCGGGCTGTCCCCGCACGCTGCCGGC
TCGGGGATGCGGGGGGAGCGCCGGACCGGAGCGGAGCCCCGGGCGGCTCGCTGCTGCCCCCTAGCGGGGG
AGGGACGTAATTACATCCCTGGGGGCTTTGGGAGGGGGCTGTCCCCGTGAGCTCCCAGGCGCGCCTGTCA
TTCTAAATCTCTCTTTCAGCCTAAAGCTTTTTCCCCGTATCCCCCCAGGTGTCTGCAGGCTCAAAGAGCA
GCGAGAAGCGTTCAGAGGAAAGCGATCCCGTGCCACCTTCCCCGTGCCCGGGCTGTCCCCGCACGCTGCC
GGCTCGGGGATGCGGGGGGAGCGCCGGACCGGAGCGGAGCCCCGGGCGGCTCGCTGCTGCCCCCTAGCGG
GGGAGGGACGTAATTACATCCCTGGGGGCTTTGGGGGGGGGCTGTCCCCGTGAGCTCCCAGGCGCGCCAA
CTCGGTACCGTATCGATGTCGACGTTAACGCTAGTGATATCAACTTTGTATAGAAAAGTTGGCTCCGAAT
TCGCCCTTGACAGCAGAGATCCAGTTTGGTTAATTAATTGGCTCCGGTGCCCGTCAGTGGGCAGAGCGCA
CATCGCCCACAGTCCCCGAGAAGTTGTGGGGAGGGGTCGGCAATTGAACCGGTGCCTAGAGAAGGTGGCG
CGGGGTAAACTGGGAAAGTGATGTCGTGTACTGGCTCCGCCTTTTTCCCGAGGGTGGGGGAGAACCGTAT
ATAAGTGCAGTAGTCGCCGTGAACGTTCTTTTTCGCAACGGGTTTGCCGCCAGAACACAGGTAAGTGCCG
TGTGTGGTTCCCGCGGGCCTGGCCTCTTTACGGGTTATGGCCCTTGCGTGCCTTGAATTACTTCCACCTG
GCTGCAGTACGTGATTCTTGATCCCGAGCTTCGGGTTGGAAGTGGGTGGGAGAGTTCGAGGCCTTGCGCT
TAAGGAGCCCCTTCGCCTCGTGCTTGAGTTGAGGCCTGGCCTGGGCGCTGGGGCCGCCGCGTGCGAATCT
GGTGGCACCTTCGCGCCTGTCTCGCTGCTTTCGATAAGTCTCTAGCCATTTAAAATTTTTGATGACCTGC
TGCGACGCTTTTTTTCTGGCAAGATAGTCTTGTAAATGCGGGCCAAGATCTGCACACTGGTATTTCGGTT
TTTGGGGCCGCGGGCGGCGACGGGGCCCGTGCGTCCCAGCGCACATGTTCGGCGAGGCGGGGCCTGCGAG
CGCGGCCACCGAGAATCGGACGGGGGTAGTCTCAAGCTGGCCGGCCTGCTCTGGTGCCTGGCCTCGCGCC
GCCGTGTATCGCCCCGCCCTGGGCGGCAAGGCTGGCCCGGTCGGCACCAGTTGCGTGAGCGGAAAGATGG
CCGCTTCCCGGCCCTGCTGCAGGGAGCTCAAAATGGAGGACGCGGCGCTCGGGAGAGCGGGCGGGTGAGT
CACCCACACAAAGGAAAAGGGCCTTTCCGTCCTCAGCCGTCGCTTCATGTGACTCCACGGAGTACCGGGC
GCCGTCCAGGCACCTCGATTAGTTCTCGAGCTTTTGGAGTACGTCGTCTTTAGGTTGGGGGGAGGGGTTT
TATGCGATGGAGTTTCCCCACACTGAGTGGGTGGAGACTGAAGTTAGGCCAGCTTGGCACTTGATGTAAT
TCTCCTTGGAATTTGCCCTTTTTGAGTTTGGATCTTGGTTCATTCTCAAGCCTCAGACAGTGGTTCAAAG
TTTTTTTCTTCCATTTCAGGTGTCGTGAGAAGGGCGAATTCGACCCAAGTTTGTACAAAAAAGCAGGCTG
ACCGCCACCATGGTGAGCAAGGGCGAGGAGCTGTTCACCGGGGTGGTGCCCATCCTGGTCGAGCTGGACG
GCGACGTAAACGGCCACAAGTTCAGCGTGAGGGGCGAGGGCGAGGGCGATGCCACCAACGGCAAGCTGAC
CCTGAAGTTCATCTGCACCACCGGCAAGCTGCCCGTGCCCTGGCCCACCCTCGTGACCACCCTGAGCCAC
GGCGTGCAGTGCTTCGCCCGCTACCCCGACCACATGAAGCAGCACGACTTCTTCAAGTCCGCCATGCCCG
AAGGCTACGTCCAGGAGCGCACCATCTTCTTCAAGGACGACGGCACCTACAAGACCCGCGCCGAGGTGAA
GTTCGAGGGCGACACCCTAGTGAACCGCATCGAGCTGAAGGGCGTCGACTTCAAGGAGGACGGCAACATC
CTGGGGCACAAGCTGGAGTACAACTTCAACAGCCACAACATCTATATCATGGCCGTCAAGCAGAAGAACG
GCATCAAGGTGAACTTCAAGATCCGCCACAACGTGGAGGACGGCAGCGTGCAGCTCGCCGACCACTACCA
GCAGAACACCCCCATCGGCGACGGCCCCGTGCTGCTGCCCGACAGCCACTACCTGAGCACCCAGTCCGTG
CTGAGCAAAGACCCCAACGAGAAGCGCGATCACATGGTCCTGCTGGAGTTCCGCACCGCCGCCGGGATCA
CTCTCGGCATGGACGAGCTGTACAAGTAATACCCAGCTTTCTTGTACAAAGTGGTACGCGTGAATTCACT
CCTCAGGTGCAGGCTGCCTATCAGAAGGTGGTGGCTGGTGTGGCCAATGCCCTGGCTCACAAATACCACT
GAGATCTTTTTCCCTCTGCCAAAAATTATGGGGACATCATGAAGCCCCTTGAGCATCTGACTTCTGGCTA
ATAAAGGAAATTTATTTTCATTGCAATAGTGTGTTGGAATTTTTTGTGTCTCTCACTCGGAAGGACATAT
GGGAGGGCAAATCATTTAAAACATCAGAATGAGTATTTGGTTTAGAGTTTGGCAACATATGCCCATATGC
TGGCTGCCATGAACAAAGGTTGGCTATAAAGAGGTCATCAGTATATGAAACAGCCCCCTGCTGTCCATTC
CTTATTCCATAGAAAAGCCTTGACTTGAGGTTAGATTTTTTTTATATTTTGTTTTGTGTTATTTTTTTCT
TTAACATCCCTAAAATTTTCCTTACATGTTTTACTAGCCAGATTTTTCCTCCTCTCCTGACTACTCCCAG
TCATAGCTGTCCCTCTTCTCTTATGGAGATCCCTCGACCTGCAGCCCAAGCTTGGCGTAATCATGGTCAT
AGCTGTTTCCTGTGTGAAATTGTTATCCGCTCACAATTCCACACAACATACGAGCCGGAAGCATAAAGTG
TAAAGCCTGGGGTGCCTAATGAGTGAGCTAACTCACATTAATTGCGTTGCGCTCACTGCCCGCTTTCCAG
TCGGGAAACCTGTCGTGCCAGCGGATCGACAGTACTAAGCTTGGTCTAATACCCAATCTCTCGTCTTATC
CAGATGTTTTATACGCCTCTGGCCCGTGTCTCAAAATCTCTGATGTTACATTGCACAAGATAAAAATATA
TCATCATGAACAATAAAACTGTCTGCTTACATAAACAGTAATACAAGGGGTGTTATGAGCCATATTCAAC
GGGAAACGTCGAGGCCGCGATTAAATTCCAACATGGATGCTGATTTATATGGGTATAAATGGGCTCGCGA
TAATGTCGGGCAATCAGGTGCGACAATCTATCGCTTGTATGGGAAGCCCGATGCGCCAGAGTTGTTTCTG
AAACATGGCAAAGGTAGCGTTGCCAATGATGTTACAGATGAGATGGTCAGACTAAACTGGCTGACGGAAT
TTATGCCTCTTCCGACCATCAAGCATTTTATCCGTACTCCTGATGATGCATGGTTACTCACCACTGCGAT
CCCCGGAAAAACAGCATTCCAGGTATTAGAAGAATATCCTGATTCAGGTGAAAATATTGTTGATGCGCTG
GCAGTGTTCCTGCGCCGGTTGCATTCGATTCCTGTTTGTAATTGTCCTTTTAACAGCGATCGCGTATTTC
GTCTCGCTCAGGCGCAATCACGAATGAATAACGGTTTGGTTGATGCGAGTGATTTTGATGACGAGCGTAA
TGGCTGGCCTGTTGAACAAGTCTGGAAAGAAATGCATAAACTTTTGCCATTCTCACCGGATTCAGTCGTC
ACTCATGGTGATTTCTCACTTGATAACCTTATTTTTGACGAGGGGAAATTAATAGGTTGTATTGATGTTG
GACGAGTCGGAATCGCAGACCGATACCAGGATCTTGCCATCCTATGGAACTGCCTCGGTGAGTTTTCTCC
TTCATTACAGAAACGGCTTTTTCAAAAATATGGTATTGATAATCCTGATATGAATAAATTGCAGTTTCAT
TTGATGCTCGATGAGTTTTTCTAATCAGAATTGGTTAATTGGTTGTAACACTGGCAGAGCATTACGCTGA
CTTGACGGGACGGCGCAAGCTCATGACCAAAATCCCTTAACGTGAGTTACGCGTCGTTCCACTGAGCGTC
AGAGGTATCACTAGTATTACAGAGGTAAGTTATAACAGTCGCCTAACCCAATTGAGGGGATAACGCAGGA
AAGAACATGTGAGCAAAAGGCCAGCAAAAGGCCAGGAACCGTAAAAAGGCCGCGTTGCTGGCGTTTTTCC
ATAGGCTCCGCCCCCCTGACGAGCATCACAAAAATCGACGCTCAAGTCAGAGGTGGCGAAACCCGACAGG
ACTATAAAGATACCAGGCGTTTCCCCCTGGAAGCTCCCTCGTGCGCTCTCCTGTTCCGACCCTGCCGCTT
ACCGGATACCTGTCCGCCTTTCTCCCTTCGGGAAGCGTGGCGCTTTCTCATAGCTCACGCTGTAGGTATC
TCAGTTCGGTGTAGGTCGTTCGCTCCAAGCTGGGCTGTGTGCACGAACCCCCCGTTCAGCCCGACCGCTG
CGCCTTATCCGGTAACTATCGTCTTGAGTCCAACCCGGTAAGACACGACTTATCGCCACTGGCAGCAGCC
ACTGGTAACAGGATTAGCAGAGCGAGGTATGTAGGCGGTGCTACAGAGTTCTTGAAGTGGTGGCCTAACT
ACGGCTACACTAGAAGAACAGTATTTGGTATCTGCGCTCTGCTGAAGCCAGTTACCTTCGGAAAAAGAGT
TGGTAGCTCTTGATCCGGCAAACAAACCACCGCTGGTAGCGGTGGTTTTTTTGTTTGCAAGCAGCAGATT
ACGCGCAGAAAAAAAGGATCTCAAGAAGATCCTTTGATCTTTTCTACGGGGTCTGACGCTCAGTGGAACG
AAAACTCACGTTAAGGGATTTTGGTCATGAGATTATCAAAAAGGATCTTCACCTAGATCCTTTTAAATTA
AAAATGAAGTTTTAAATCAATCTAAAGTATATATGAGTAAACTTGGTCTGACAGTTACCAATGCTTAATC
AGTGAGGCACCTATCTCAGCGATCTGTCTATTTCGTTCATCCATAGTTGCCTGACTCCCCGTCGTGTAGA
TAACTACGATACGGGAGGGCTTACCATCTGGCCCCAGTGCTGCAATGATACCGCGAGAACCACGCTCACC
GGCTCCAGATTTATCAGCAATAAACCAGCCAGCCGGAAGGGCCGAGCGCAGAAGTGGTCCTGCAACTTTA
TCCGCCTCCATCCAGTCTATTAATTGTTGCCGGGAAGCTAGAGTAAGTAGTTCGCCAGTTAATAGTTTGC
GCAACGTTGTTGCCATTGCTACAGGCATCGTGGTGTCACGCTCGTCGTTTGGTATGGCTTCATTCAGCTC
CGGTTCCCAACGATCAAGGCGAGTTACATGATCCCCCATGTTGTGCAAAAAAGCGGTTAGCTCCTTCGGT
CCTCCGATCGTTGTCAGAAGTAAGTTGGCCGCAGTGTTATCACTCATGGTTATGGCAGCACTGCATAATT
CTCTTACTGTCATGCCATCCGTAAGATGCTTTTCTGTGACTGGTGAGTACTCAACCAAGTCATTCTGAGA
ATAGTGTATGCGGCGACCGAGTTGCTCTTGCCCGGCGTCAATACGGGATAATACCGCGCCACATAGCAGA
ACTTTAAAAGTGCTCATCATTGGAAAACGTTCTTCGGGGCGAAAACTCTCAAGGATCTTACCGCTGTTGA
GATCCAGTTCGATGTAACCCACTCGTGCACCCAACTGATCTTCAGCATCTTTTACTTTCACCAGCGTTTC
TGGGTGAGCAAAAACAGGAAGGCAAAATGCCGCAAAAAAGGGAATAAGGGCGACACGGAAATGTTGAATA
CTCATACTCTTCCTTTTTCAATATTATTGAAGCATTTATCAAGGTTATTGTCTCATGAGCGGATACATAT
TTGAATGTACCGAATTTCTCGAGGGCTTGTCGACGACGGCGGTCTCCGTCGTCAGGATCATGAATTCGAC
CGCCTGTCTCAAGGTGCCACCATGACCGAGTACAAGCCCACGGTGCGCCTCGCCACCCGCGACGACGTCC
CCCGGGCCGTACGCACCCTCGCCGCCGCGTTCGCCGACTACCCCGCCACGCGCCACACCGTCGACCCGGA
CCGCCACATCGAGCGGGTCACCGAGCTGCAAGAACTCTTCCTCACGCGCGTCGGGCTCGACATCGGCAAG
GTGTGGGTCGCGGACGACGGCGCCGCGGTGGCGGTCTGGACCACGCCGGAGAGCGTCGAAGCGGGGGCGG
TGTTCGCCGAGATCGGCCCGCGCATGGCCGAGTTGAGCGGTTCCCGGCTGGCCGCGCAGCAACAGATGGA
AGGCCTCCTGGCGCCGCACCGGCCCAAGGAGCCCGCGTGGTTCCTGGCCACCGTCGGCGTCTCGCCCGAC
CACCAGGGCAAGGGTCTGGGCAGCGCCGTCGTGCTCCCCGGAGTGGAGGCGGCCGAGCGCGCCGGGGTGC
CCGCCTTCCTGGAGACATCCGCGCCCCGCAACCTCCCCTTCTACGAGCGGCTCGGCTTCACCGTCACCGC
CGACGTCGAGGTGCCCGAAGGACCGCGCACCTGGTGCATGACCCGCAAGCCCGGTGCCTGAGCTTTGAGA
CTACGCGTGAATTCACTCCTCAGGTGCAGGCTGCCTATCAGAAGGTGGTGGCTGGTGTGGCCAATGCCCT
GGCTCACAAATACCACTGAGATCTTTTTCCCTCTGCCAAAAATTATGGGGACATCATGAAGCCCCTTGAG
CATCTGACTTCTGGCTAATAAAGGAAATTTATTTTCATTGCAATAGTGTGTTGGAATTTTTTGTGTCTCT
CACTCGGAAGGACATATGGGAGGGCAAATCATTTAAAACATCAGAATGAGTATTTGGTTTAGAGTTTGGC
AACATATGCCCATATGCTGGCTGCCATGAACAAAGGTTGGCTATAAAGAGGTCATCAGTATATGAAACAG
CCCCCTGCTGTCCATTCCTTATTCCATAGAAAAGCCTTGACTTGAGGTTAGATTTTTTTTATATTTTGTT
TTGTGTTATTTTTTTCTTTAACATCCCTAAAATTTTCCTTACATGTTTTACTAGCCAGATTTTTCCTCCT
CTCCTGACTACTCCCAGTCATAGCTGTCCCTCTTCTCTTATGGAGATCCCTCGACCTGCAGCCCAAGCTT
GAATTCTCTAGAATTACCCTGTTATCCCTATGCTTGGTTTACCGAGCTCTTATTGGTTTTCAAACTTCAT
TGACTGTGCCCAACGCGCCTGGGAGCTCACGGGGACAGCCCCCCCCCAAAGCCCCCAGGGATGTAATTAC
GTCCCTCCCCCGCTAGGGGGCAGCAGCGAGCCGCCCGGGGCTCCGCTCCGGTCCGGCGCTCCCCCCGCAT
CCCCGAGCCGGCAGCGTGCGGGGACAGCCCGGGCACGGGGAAGGTGGCACGGGATCGCTTTCCTCTGAAC
GCTTCTCGCTGCTCTTTGAGCCTGCAGACACCTGGGGGGATACGGGGAAAAAGCTAGGCTGAAAGACCGG
TTCTTAGAATGACACGCGCCTGGGAGCTCACGGGGACAGCCCCCCCCCAAAGCCCCCAGGGATGTAATTA
CGTCCCTCCCCCGCTAGGGGGCAGCAGCGAGCCGCCCGGGGCTCCGCTCCGGTCCGGCGCTCCCCCCGCA
TCCCCGAGCCGGCAGCGTGCGGGGACAGCCCGGGCACGGGGAAGGTGGCACGGGATCGCTTTCCTCTGAA
CGCTTCTCGCTGCTCTTTGAGCCTGCAGACACCTGGGGGGATACGGGGAAAAAGCTAACTTCTGAGACGA
CAACTTTGTATAGAAAAGTTGGCTCCGAATTCGCCCTTGACAGCAGAGATCCAGTTTGGTTAATTAATT
