>Addgene plasmid #103146 | LSB-hsa-let-7a-5p | depositor partial sequence | sequence record 195342 | hsa-let-7a-5p target
AACTATACAACCTACTACCTCA
