>Addgene plasmid #103146 | LSB-hsa-let-7a-5p | addgene partial sequence | sequence record 213103 | mKate2-F 5'-ACCCGCTAAGAACCTCAAGA-3'
GAGGCCGACAAAGAGACATACGTCGAGCAGCACGAGGTGGCTGTGGCCAGATACTGCGACCTCCCTAGCA
AACTGGGGCACAAACTTAATTGAGAATTCTACCACCCAGCTTTCTTGTACAAAGTGGTACGTCTCAAGAC
CAGAGGTCTCTGCTTTGAATGCTAACTATACAACCTACTACCTCAAACTATACAACCTACTACCTCAAAC
TATACAACCTACTACCTCAAACTATACAACCTACTACCTCACAACCAGAAGAGACCTGTGCTTCACTCCT
CAGGTGCAGGCTGCCTATCAGAAGGTGGTGGCTGGTGTGGCCAATGCCCTGGCTCACAAATACCACTGAG
ATCTTTTTCCCTCTGCCAAAAATTATGGGGACATCATGAAGCCCCTTGAGCATCTGACTTCTGGCTAATA
AAGGAAATTTATTTTCATTGCAATAGTGTGTTGGAATTTTTTGTGTCTCTCACTCGGAAGGACATATGGG
AGGGCAAATCATTTAAAACATCAGAATGAGTATTTGGTTTAGAGTTTGGCAACATATGCCCATATGCTGG
CTGCCATGAACAAAGGTTGGCTATAAAGAGGTCATCAGTATATGAAACAGCCCCCTGCTGTCCATTCCTT
ATTCCATAGAAAAGCCTTGACTTGAGGTTAGATTTTTT
